Addgene plasmid #232646: pXJ-Myc-GATA3
Purpose: transient expresses GATA3 in mammalian cells
Depositing lab: Chen-Yang Shen. Depositing organization: Institute of Biomedical Sciences, Academia Sinica. Publication: A common variant in 11q23.3 associated with hyperlipidemia is mediated by the binding and regulation of GATA4. Chou WC, Chen WT, Shen CY. NPJ Genom Med. 2022 Jan 19;7(1):4. doi: 10.1038/s41525-021-00279-5. PubMed 35046404.
Backbone
  Vector backbone: modified pXJ40
  Backbone size w/o insert (bp): 4669
  Vector type: Mammalian Expression
  Selectable markers: No mammalian selection marker
Growth in bacteria
  Bacterial resistance: Ampicillin, 100 μg/mL
  Growth temperature: 37°C
  Growth strain: DH5alpha
  Copy number: High Copy
Gene/Insert
  Gene/Insert name: GATA3
  Species: H. sapiens (human)
  Insert size (bp): 1345
  Entrez Gene: GATA3 (a.k.a. HDR, HDRS)
  Promoter: CMV
  Tag / fusion protein: Myc (N terminal on insert)
  Cloning method: Restriction Enzyme; 5′ cloning site BglII (destroyed during cloning); 3′ cloning site XhoI (not destroyed)
  Sequencing primers: 5′ Bglob-intron-F; 3′ SV40pA-R
Terms and licenses: Academic/Nonprofit Terms; Industry Terms: Not Available to Industry
How to cite: pXJ-Myc-GATA3 was a gift from Chen-Yang Shen (Addgene plasmid # 232646 ; http://n2t.net/addgene:232646 ; RRID:Addgene_232646)
