[The description below was written by a language model from this plasmid's Addgene catalogue record and pLannotate feature annotations shown in this document.]
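Description:
pXJ-Myc-GATA3 is a mammalian expression plasmid built on a modified pXJ40 backbone for transient production of human GATA3 carrying an N-terminal Myc epitope tag. It is propagated in E. coli as a high-copy plasmid through a ColE1/pUC-type origin and selected with ampicillin via the β-lactamase gene. An f1 phage origin is also present, along with small remnants of rop, bom and lacZα that reflect the vector's cloning history rather than functional elements. The plasmid has no mammalian selection marker, so it is suited to transient transfection rather than derivation of stable lines.

The expression cassette begins with the human cytomegalovirus immediate early enhancer and promoter, followed by a rabbit β-globin intron, which is commonly included to improve processing and accumulation of the transcript. A T7 promoter lies just upstream of the coding region and could in principle support in vitro transcription. The Myc tag precedes the GATA3 open reading frame, allowing detection or immunoprecipitation of the protein with anti-Myc antibodies. The insert was placed between a BglII site, destroyed during cloning, and a retained XhoI site. Downstream are a short polylinker remnant, a second T7 promoter in reverse orientation, fragments of SV40 small t intron and large T antigen sequence, and the SV40 polyadenylation signal that terminates the transcript.

GATA3 is a zinc-finger transcriptional activator that recognises GATA-type motifs and is required for T-helper 2 differentiation. The construct is used to overexpress tagged GATA3 in cultured mammalian cells; the associated work concerns GATA-factor binding and regulation at a hyperlipidemia-associated variant.
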