Features (pLannotate 1.2.2; 20 found; start..end, strand, type, name):
      2..305     +  enhancer       CMV enhancer: human cytomegalovirus immediate early enhancer
    306..509     +  promoter       CMV promoter: human cytomegalovirus (CMV) immediate early promoter
    625..647     +  promoter       SRα promoter (fragment): hybrid promoter consisting of the SV40 early promoter plus part of the long terminal repeat of human T-lymphotrophic virus 1
    671..1243    +  intron         β-globin intron: intron from rabbit β-globin gene
   1298..1316    +  promoter       T7 promoter: promoter for bacteriophage T7 RNA polymerase
   1337..1366    +  CDS            Myc: Myc (human c-Myc proto-oncogene) epitope tag
   1394..2722    +  CDS            GATA3: GATA3_HUMAN - Experimental evidence at protein level: Swiss-Prot protein existence level 1. Transcriptional activator which binds to the enhancer of the T-cell receptor alpha and delta genes. Binds to the consensus sequence 5'-AGATAG-3'. Required for the T-helper 2 (Th2) differentiation process following immune and inflammatory responses. From Homo sapiens (Human).
   2733..2753    +  misc_feature   MCS (fragment): pBluescript multiple cloning site
   2793..2811    -  promoter       T7 promoter: promoter for bacteriophage T7 RNA polymerase
   2821..2860    +  CDS            lacZα (fragment): LacZα fragment of β-galactosidase; lacZ fragment
   2870..2925    +  intron         small t intron (fragment): SV40 (simian virus 40) small t antigen intron
   2925..3062    +  CDS            large T antigen (fragment): large T antigen from SV40 (simian virus 40)
   3085..3206    +  polyA_signal   SV40 poly(A) signal: SV40 polyadenylation signal
   3405..3993    -  rep_origin     ori: high-copy-number ColE1/pMB1/pBR322/pUC origin of replication
   4164..5024    -  CDS            AmpR: β-lactamase; bla; confers resistance to ampicillin, carbenicillin, and related antibiotics
   5025..5129    -  promoter       AmpR promoter: bla
   5224..5259    +  CDS            rop (fragment): Rop protein, which maintains plasmids at low copy number; rop
   5361..5460    +  misc_feature   bom (fragment): basis of mobility region from pBR322
   5488..5916    -  rep_origin     f1 ori (sequence partly withheld): f1 bacteriophage origin of replication; arrow indicates direction of (+) strand synthesis
   5920..5988    -  CDS            lacZα (fragment): LacZα fragment of β-galactosidase; lacZ fragment
>Addgene plasmid #232646 | pXJ-Myc-GATA3 | addgene full sequence | sequence record 464293 | Addgene NGS Result
CCGTTACATAACTTACGGTAAATGGCCCGCCTGGCTGACCGCCCAACGACCCCCGCCCATTGACGTCAAT
AATGACGTATGTTCCCATAGTAACGCCAATAGGGACTTTCCATTGACGTCAATGGGTGGAGTATTTACGG
TAAACTGCCCACTTGGCAGTACATCAAGTGTATCATATGCCAAGTACGCCCCCTATTGACGTCAATGACG
GTAAATGGCCCGCCTGGCATTATGCCCAGTACATGACCTTATGGGACTTTCCTACTTGGCAGTACATCTA
CGTATTAGTCATCGCTATTACCATGGTGATGCGGTTTTGGCAGTACATCAATGGGCGTGGATAGCGGTTT
GACTCACGGGGATTTCCAAGTCTCCACCCCATTGACGTCAATGGGAGTTTGTTTTGGCACCAAAATCAAC
GGGACTTTCCAAAATGTCGTAACAACTCCGCCCCATTGACGCAAATGGGCGGTAGGCGTGTACGGTGGGA
GGTCTATATAAGCAGAGCTCGTTTAGTGAACCGTCAGATCGCCTGGAGACGCCATCCACGCTGTTTTGAC
CTCCATAGAAGACACCGGGACCGATCCAGCCTCCGCGGCCGGGAACGGTGCATTGGAACGGACCCCTAGG
CTTTTGCAAAAAGCTCCGGATCGATCCTGAGAACTTCAGGGTGAGTTTGGGGACCCTTGATTGTTCTTTC
TTTTTCGCTATTGTAAAATTCATGTTATATGGAGGGGGCAAAGTTTTCAGGGTGTTGTTTAGAATGGGAA
GATGTCCCTTGTATCACCATGGACCCTCATGATAATTTTGTTTCTTTCACTTTCTACTCTGTTGACAACC
ATTGTCTCCTCTTATTTTCTTTTCATTTTCTGTAACTTTTTCGTTAAACTTTAGCTTGCATTTGTAACGA
ATTTTTAAATTCACTTTTGTTTATTTGTCAGATTGTAAGTACTTTCTCTAATCACTTTTTTTTCAAGGCA
ATCAGGGTATATTATATTGTACTTCAGCACAGTTTTAGAGAACAATTGTTATAATTAAATGATAAGGTAG
AATATTTCTGCATATAAATTCTGGCTGGCGTGGAAATATTCTTATTGGTAGAAACAACTACATCCTGGTC
ATCATCCTGCCTTTCTCTTTATGGTTACAATGATATACACTGTTTGAGATGAGGATAAAATACTCTGAGT
CCAAACCGGGCCCCTCTGCTAACCATGTTCATGCCTTCTTCTTTTTCCTACAGCTCCTGGGCAACGTGCT
GGTTATTGTGCTGTCTCATCATTTTGGCAAAGAATTGTAATACGACTCACTATAGGGCGAATTCACCATG
GCAGAGGAGCAAAAGCTCATTTCTGAAGAGGACTTGTTGCGGAAACATATGGGATCTGAGGCCATGGAGG
TGACGGCGGACCAGCCGCGCTGGGTGAGCCACCACCACCCCGCCGTGCTCAACGGGCAGCACCCGGACAC
GCACCACCCGGGCCTCAGCCACTCCTACATGGACGCGGCGCAGTACCCGCTGCCGGAGGAGGTGGATGTG
CTTTTTAACATCGACGGTCAAGGCAACCACGTCCCGCCCTACTACGGAAACTCGGTCAGGGCCACGGTGC
AGAGGTACCCTCCGACCCACCACGGGAGCCAGGTGTGCCGCCCGCCTCTGCTTCATGGATCCCTACCCTG
GCTGGACGGCGGCAAAGCCCTGGGCAGCCACCACACCGCCTCCCCCTGGAATCTCAGCCCCTTCTCCAAG
ACGTCCATCCACCACGGCTCCCCGGGGCCCCTCTCCGTCTACCCCCCGGCCTCGTCCTCCTCCTTGTCGG
GGGGCCACGCCAGCCCGCACCTCTTCACCTTCCCGCCCACCCCGCCGAAGGACGTCTCCCCGGACCCATC
GCTGTCCACCCCAGGCTCGGCCGGCTCGGCCCGGCAGGACGAGAAAGAGTGCCTCAAGTACCAGGTGCCC
CTGCCCGACAGCATGAAGCTGGAGTCGTCCCACTCCCGTGGCAGCATGACCGCCCTGGGTGGAGCCTCCT
CGTCGACCCACCACCCCATCACCACCTACCCGCCCTACGTGCCCGAGTACAGCTCCGGACTCTTCCCCCC
CAGCAGCCTGCTGGGCGGCTCCCCCACCGGCTTCGGATGCAAGTCCAGGCCCAAGGCCCGGTCCAGCACA
GGCAGGGAGTGTGTGAACTGTGGGGCAACCTCGACCCCACTGTGGCGGCGAGATGGCACGGGACACTACC
TGTGCAACGCCTGCGGGCTCTATCACAAAATGAACGGACAGAACCGGCCCCTCATTAAGCCCAAGCGAAG
GCTGTCTGCAGCCAGGAGAGCAGGGACGTCCTGTGCGAACTGTCAGACCACCACAACCACACTCTGGAGG
AGGAATGCCAATGGGGACCCTGTCTGCAATGCCTGTGGGCTCTACTACAAGCTTCACAATATTAACAGAC
CCCTGACTATGAAGAAGGAAGGCATCCAGACCAGAAACCGAAAAATGTCTAGCAAATCCAAAAAGTGCAA
AAAAGTGCATGACTCACTGGAGGACTTCCCCAAGAACAGCTCGTTTAACCCGGCCGCCCTCTCCAGACAC
ATGTCCTCCCTGAGCCACATCTCGCCCTTCAGCCACTCCAGCCACATGCTGACCACGCCCACGCCGATGC
ACCCGCCATCCAGCCTGTCCTTTGGACCACACCACCCCTCCAGCATGGTCACCGCCATGGGTTAGAGCCC
TGCTCGAGGGGGGGCCCGGTACCTTAATTAATTAAGGTACCAGGTAAGTGTACCCAATTCGCCCTATAGT
GAGTCGTATTACAATTCACTCGATCGCCCTTCCCAACAGTTGCGCAGCCTGAATGGCGAATGGAGATCCA
ATTTTTAAGTGTATAATGTGTTAAACTACTGATTCTAATTGTTTGTGTATTTTAGATTCACAGTCCCAAG
GCTCATTTCAGGCCCCTCAGTCCTCACAGTCTGTTCATGATCATAATCAGCCATACCACATTTGTAGAGG
TTTTACTTGCTTTAAAAAACCTCCCACACCTCCCCCTGAACCTGAAACATAAAATGAATGCAATTGTTGT
TGTTAACTTGTTTATTGCAGCTTATAATGGTTACAAATAAAGCAATAGCATCACAAATTTCACAAATAAA
GCATTTTTTTCACTGCATTCTAGTTGTGGTTTGTCCAAACTCATCAATGTATCTTAACGCTCGACTCTAG
ACTCTTCCGCTTCCTCGCTCACTGACTCGCTGCGCTCGGTCGTTCGGCTGCGGCGAGCGGTATCAGCTCA
CTCAAAGGCGGTAATACGGTTATCCACAGAATCAGGGGATAACGCAGGAAAGAACATGTGAGCAAAAGGC
CAGCAAAAGGCCAGGAACCGTAAAAAGGCCGCGTTGCTGGCGTTTTTCCATAGGCTCCGCCCCCCTGACG
AGCATCACAAAAATCGACGCTCAAGTCAGAGGTGGCGAAACCCGACAGGACTATAAAGATACCAGGCGTT
TCCCCCTGGAAGCTCCCTCGTGCGCTCTCCTGTTCCGACCCTGCCGCTTACCGGATACCTGTCCGCCTTT
CTCCCTTCGGGAAGCGTGGCGCTTTCTCATAGCTCACGCTGTAGGTATCTCAGTTCGGTGTAGGTCGTTC
GCTCCAAGCTGGGCTGTGTGCACGAACCCCCCGTTCAGCCCGACCGCTGCGCCTTATCCGGTAACTATCG
TCTTGAGTCCAACCCGGTAAGACACGACTTATCGCCACTGGCAGCAGCCACTGGTAACAGGATTAGCAGA
GCGAGGTATGTAGGCGGTGCTACAGAGTTCTTGAAGTGGTGGCCTAACTACGGCTACACTAGAAGAACAG
TATTTGGTATCTGCGCTCTGCTGAAGCCAGTTACCTTCGGAAAAAGAGTTGGTAGCTCTTGATCCGGCAA
ACAAACCACCGCTGGTAGCGGTGGTTTTTTTGTTTGCAAGCAGCAGATTACGCGCAGAAAAAAAGGATCT
CAAGAAGATCCTTTGATCTTTTCTACGGGGTCTGACGCTCAGTGGAACGAAAACTCACGTTAAGGGATTT
TGGTCATGAGATTATCAAAAAGGATCTTCACCTAGATCCTTTTAAATTAAAAATGAAGTTTTAAATCAAT
CTAAAGTATATATGAGTAAACTTGGTCTGACAGTTACCAATGCTTAATCAGTGAGGCACCTATCTCAGCG
ATCTGTCTATTTCGTTCATCCATAGTTGCCTGACTCCCCGTCGTGTAGATAACTACGATACGGGAGGGCT
TACCATCTGGCCCCAGTGCTGCAATGATACCGCGAGACCCACGCTCACCGGCTCCAGATTTATCAGCAAT
AAACCAGCCAGCCGGAAGGGCCGAGCGCAGAAGTGGTCCTGCAACTTTATCCGCCTCCATCCAGTCTATT
AATTGTTGCCGGGAAGCTAGAGTAAGTAGTTCGCCAGTTAATAGTTTGCGCAACGTTGTTGCCATTGCTA
CAGGCATCGTGGTGTCACGCTCGTCGTTTGGTATGGCTTCATTCAGCTCCGGTTCCCAACGATCAAGGCG
AGTTACATGATCCCCCATGTTGTGCAAAAAAGCGGTTAGCTCCTTCGGTCCTCCGATCGTTGTCAGAAGT
AAGTTGGCCGCAGTGTTATCACTCATGGTTATGGCAGCACTGCATAATTCTCTTACTGTCATGCCATCCG
TAAGATGCTTTTCTGTGACTGGTGAGTACTCAACCAAGTCATTCTGAGAATAGTGTATGCGGCGACCGAG
TTGCTCTTGCCCGGCGTCAATACGGGATAATACCGCGCCACATAGCAGAACTTTAAAAGTGCTCATCATT
GGAAAACGTTCTTCGGGGCGAAAACTCTCAAGGATCTTACCGCTGTTGAGATCCAGTTCGATGTAACCCA
CTCGTGCACCCAACTGATCTTCAGCATCTTTTACTTTCACCAGCGTTTCTGGGTGAGCAAAAACAGGAAG
GCAAAATGCCGCAAAAAAGGGAATAAGGGCGACACGGAAATGTTGAATACTCATACTCTTCCTTTTTCAA
TATTATTGAAGCATTTATCAGGGTTATTGTCTCATGAGCGGATACATATTTGAATGTATTTAGAAAAATA
AACAAATAGGGGTTCCGCGCACATTTCCCCGAAAAGTGCCACCTGACGTCTAAGAAACCATTATTATCAT
GACATTAACCTATAAAAATAGGCGTATCACGAGGCCCTTTCGTCTCGCGCGTTTCGGTGATGACGGTGAA
AACCTCTGACACATGCAGCTCCCGGAGACGGTCACAGCTTGTCTGTAAGCGGATGCCGGGAGCAGACAAG
CCCGTCAGGGCGCGTCAGCGGGTGTTGGCGGGTGTCGGGGCTGGCTTAACTATGCGGCATCAGAGCAGAT
TGTACTGAGAGTGCACCATATGCGGTGTGAAATACCGCACAGATGCGTAAGGAGAAAATACCGCATCAGG
AAATTGTAAGCGTTAATATTTTGTTAAAATTCGCGTTAAATTTTTGTTAAATCAGCTCATTTTTTAACCA
ATAGGCCGAAATCGGCAAAATCCCTTATAAATCAAAAGAATAGACCGAGATAGGGT
[37 nt withheld, positions 5587-5623]
AAAGAACGTGGACTCCAACGTCAAAGG
[49 nt withheld, positions 5651-5699]
T
[91 nt withheld, positions 5701-5791]
G
[124 nt withheld, positions 5793-5916]
CCATTCGCCATTCAGGCTGCGCAACTGTTGGGAAGGGCGATCGGTGCGGGCCTCTTCGCTATTACGCCAG
CTAGAGT
